>Addgene plasmid #250889 | pK1_PHT_R4_EGFP | addgene full sequence | sequence record 500503 | Addgene NGS Result
CTCGAGACCTGTAGGATCGTACAGGTTTACGTCCCTATCAGTGATAGAGTATAGTCGAATAAATCCCTAT
CAGTGATAGAGAGAATTCATTGGAGAGGAGTCCGGTACCATGGTGAGCAAGGGCGAGGAGCTGTTCACCG
GGGTGGTGCCCATCCTGGTCGAGCTGGACGGCGACGTAAACGGCCACAAGTTCAGCGTGTCCGGCGAGGG
CGAGGGCGATGCCACCTACGGCAAGCTGACCCTGAAGTTCATCTGCACCACCGGCAAGCTGCCCGTGCCC
TGGCCCACCCTCGTGACCACCCTGACCTACGGCGTGCAGTGCTTCAGCCGCTACCCCGACCACATGAAGC
AGCACGACTTCTTCAAGTCCGCCATGCCCGAAGGCTACGTCCAGGAGCGCACCATCTTCTTCAAGGACGA
CGGCAACTACAAGACCCGCGCCGAGGTGAAGTTCGAGGGCGACACCCTGGTGAACCGCATCGAGCTGAAG
GGCATCGACTTCAAGGAGGACGGCAACATCCTGGGGCACAAGCTGGAGTACAACTACAACAGCCACAACG
TCTATATCATGGCCGACAAGCAGAAGAACGGCATCAAGGTGAACTTCAAGATCCGCCACAACATCGAGGA
CGGCAGCGTGCAGCTCGCCGACCACTACCAGCAGAACACCCCCATCGGCGACGGCCCCGTGCTGCTGCCC
GACAACCACTACCTGAGCACCCAGTCCGCCCTGAGCAAAGACCCCAACGAGAAGCGCGATCACATGGTCC
TGCTGGAGTTCGTGACCGCCGCCGGGATCACTCTCGGCATGGACGAGCTGTACAAGTAAAGCGGCCGCGA
CTCTAGAGGCATCAAATAAAACGAAAGGCTCAGTCGAAAGACTGGGCCTTTCGTTTTATCTGTTGTTTGT
CGGTGAACGCTCTCCTGAGTAGGACAAATCCGCCGCCCTAGACCTAGGAACAAATGCGAGATCTTGATGT
TGGCGTCTTCGTTGTCGACTGTTCGTCTTCGTCCCAGTAGACGTCGATATCTGGCGAAAATGAGACGTTG
ATCGGCACGTAAGAGGTTCCAACTTTCACCATAATGAAATAAGATCACTACCGGGCGTATTTTTTGAGTT
ATCGAGATTTTCAGGAGCTAAGGAAGCTAAAATGGAGAAAAAAATCACTGGATATACCACCGTTGATATA
TCCCAATGGCATCGTAAAGAACATTTTGAGGCATTTCAGTCAGTTGCTCAATGTACCTATAACCAGACCG
TTCAGCTGGATATTACGGCCTTTTTAAAGACCGTAAAGAAAAATAAGCACAAGTTTTATCCGGCCTTTAT
TCACATTCTTGCCCGCCTGATGAATGCTCATCCGGAATTCCGTATGGCAATGAAAGACGGTGAGCTGGTG
ATATGGGATAGTGTTCACCCTTGTTACACCGTTTTCCATGAGCAAACTGAAACGTTTTCATCGCTCTGGA
GTGAATACCACGACGATTTCCGGCAGTTTCTACACATATATTCGCAAGATGTGGCGTGTTACGGTGAAAA
CCTGGCCTATTTCCCTAAAGGGTTTATTGAGAATATGTTTTTCGTCTCAGCCAATCCCTGGGTGAGTTTC
ACCAGTTTTGATTTAAACGTGGCCAATATGGACAACTTCTTCGCCCCCGTTTTCACCATGGGCAAATATT
ATACGCAAGGCGACAAGGTGCTGATGCCGCTGGCGATTCAGGTTCATCATGCCGTTTGTGATGGCTTCCA
TGTCGGCAGAATGCTTAATGAATTACAACAGTACTGCGATGAGTGGCAGGGCGGGGCGTAATTTGATATC
GAGCTCGCTTGGACTCCTGTTGATAGATCCAGTAATGACCTCAGAACTCCATCTGGATTTGTTCAGAACG
CTCGGTTGCCGCCGGGCGTTTTTTATTGGTGAGAATCCAAGCACTAGTAACAACTTATATCGTATGGGGC
TGACTTCAGGTGCTACATTTGAAGAGATAAATTGCACTGAAATCTAGAAATATTTTATCTGATTAATAAG
ATGATCTTCTTGAGATCGTTTTGGTCTGCGCGTAATCTCTTGCTCTGAAAACGAAAAAACCGCCTTGCAG
GGCGGTTTTTCGAAGGTTCTCTGAGCTACCAACTCTTTGAACCGAGGTAACTGGCTTGGAGGAGCGCAGT
CACCAAAACTTGTCCTTTCAGTTTAGCCTTAACCGGCGCATGACTTCAAGACTAACTCCTCTAAATCAAT
TACCAGTGGCTGCTGCCAGTGGTGCTTTTGCATGTCTTTCCGGGTTGGACTCAAGACGATAGTTACCGGA
TAAGGCGCAGCGGTCGGACTGAACGGGGGGTTCGTGCATACAGTCCAGCTTGGAGCGAACTGCCTACCCG
GAACTGAGTGTCAGGCGTGGAATGAGACAAACGCGGCCATAACAGCGGAATGACACCGGTAAACCGAAAG
GCAGGAACAGGAGAGCGCACGAGGGAGCCGCCAGGGGGAAACGCCTGGTATCTTTATAGTCCTGTCGGGT
TTCGCCACCACTGATTTGAGCGTCAGATTTCGTGATGCTTGTCAGGGGGGCGGAGCCTATGGAAAAACGG
CTTTGCCGCGGCCCTCTCACTTCCCTGTTAAGTATCTTCCTGGCATCTTCCAGACATGTTCTTTCCTGCG
TTATCCCCTGATTCTGTGGATAACCGTATTACCGCCTTTGAGTGAGCTGATACCGCTCGCCGCAGCCGAA
CGGTTGTTTTGGAGCACGGAACTGCAGAATGAATAGCTTCTGCCAGGATCCTGGTAA
Features (pLannotate 1.2.2; 8 found; start..end, strand, type, name):
     32..49      +  protein_bind   tet operator (fragment): tetO; bacterial operator O2 for the tetR and tetA genes tetracycline repressor TetR
     63..82      +  promoter       PLtetO-1 promoter (fragment): modified phage lambda PL promoter with tet operator sites (Lutz and Bujard, 1997)
    110..829     +  CDS            EGFP: the original enhanced GFP (Yang et al., 1996) mammalian codon-optimized
    853..939     +  terminator     rrnB T1 terminator: Escherichia coli rrnB; transcription terminator T1 from the E. coli rrnB gene
   1049..1151    +  promoter       cat promoter: promoter of the E. coli cat gene encoding chloramphenicol acetyltransferase
   1152..1811    +  CDS            CmR: chloramphenicol acetyltransferase; cat; confers resistance to chloramphenicol
   1832..1926    +  terminator     lambda t0 terminator: transcription terminator from phage lambda
   2040..2585    +  rep_origin     p15A ori: Plasmids containing the medium-copy-number p15A origin of replication can be propagated in E. coli cells that contain a second plasmid with the ColE1 origin.
