[The description below was written by a language model from this plasmid's Addgene catalogue record and pLannotate feature annotations shown in this document.]
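Description:
pK1_PHT_R4_EGFP is a small bacterial synthetic-biology plasmid (about 2.8 kb) built on the modular pZ vector architecture and intended for use in Escherichia coli. It replicates from the p15A origin, which the record lists as low copy and which is compatible with ColE1-type plasmids, so it can be maintained alongside other circuit components in the same cell. Selection is by chloramphenicol, through a chloramphenicol acetyltransferase gene driven by its native cat promoter and followed by the phage lambda t0 terminator.

The payload is a single reporter cassette in which EGFP is transcribed from the synthetic promoter PHT, with translation set by a ribosome binding site designated R4, and transcription ended by the rrnB T1 terminator. The record does not describe the design of PHT. However, the feature annotation detects a tet operator fragment and a partial match to the PLtetO-1 promoter just upstream of the coding sequence. This suggests that PHT is a hybrid promoter with a TetR-responsive element, though any additional operator sites or regulatory inputs are not annotated. The R4 label implies one member of a set of RBS variants used to tune output strength, although its relative strength is not given.

According to the catalogue entry, the plasmid is part of BNeuAS9, one of the engineered bacterial units from a study that built multicellular, artificial neural network-type architectures to perform computational tasks. In that setting, EGFP fluorescence serves as the measurable output of the cell's response to its inputs. Promoter choice and RBS strength together set the response characteristics of the unit.
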