Addgene plasmid #250889: pK1_PHT_R4_EGFP
Purpose: EGFP expressed under PHT synthetic promoter and regulated by RBS 'R4'; part of BNeuAS9; p15A origin of replication
Depositing lab: Sangram Bagh. Depositing organization: Saha Institute of Nuclear Physics. Publication: Multicellular artificial neural network-type architectures demonstrate computational problem solving. Bonnerjee D, Chakraborty S, Mukherjee B, Basu R, Paul A, Bagh S. Nat Chem Biol. 2024 Nov;20(11):1524-1534. doi: 10.1038/s41589-024-01711-4. Epub 2024 Sep 16. PubMed 39285005.
Backbone
  Vector backbone: pZ
  Vector type: Synthetic Biology
Growth in bacteria
  Bacterial resistance: Chloramphenicol, 25 μg/mL
  Growth temperature: 37°C
  Growth strain: DH5alpha
  Copy number: Low Copy
Gene/Insert
  Gene/Insert name: EGFP
  Species: Bacteria
  Insert size (bp): 736
  Promoter: PHT
  Cloning method: Restriction Enzyme; 5′ cloning site Unspecified (unknown if destroyed)
Terms and licenses: Academic/Nonprofit Terms; Industry Terms: Not Available to Industry
How to cite: pK1_PHT_R4_EGFP was a gift from Sangram Bagh (Addgene plasmid # 250889 ; http://n2t.net/addgene:250889 ; RRID:Addgene_250889)
