>Addgene plasmid #250889 | pK1_PHT_R4_EGFP | depositor partial sequence | sequence record 495059 | EGFP
GGTACCATGGTGAGCAAGGGCGAGGAGCTGTTCACCGGGGTGGTGCCCATCCTGGTCGAGCTGGACGGCG
ACGTAAACGGCCACAAGTTCAGCGTGTCCGGCGAGGGCGAGGGCGATGCCACCTACGGCAAGCTGACCCT
GAAGTTCATCTGCACCACCGGCAAGCTGCCCGTGCCCTGGCCCACCCTCGTGACCACCCTGACCTACGGC
GTGCAGTGCTTCAGCCGCTACCCCGACCACATGAAGCAGCACGACTTCTTCAAGTCCGCCATGCCCGAAG
GCTACGTCCAGGAGCGCACCATCTTCTTCAAGGACGACGGCAACTACAAGACCCGCGCCGAGGTGAAGTT
CGAGGGCGACACCCTGGTGAACCGCATCGAGCTGAAGGGCATCGACTTCAAGGAGGACGGCAACATCCTG
GGGCACAAGCTGGAGTACAACTACAACAGCCACAACGTCTATATCATGGCCGACAAGCAGAAGAACGGCA
TCAAGGTGAACTTCAAGATCCGCCACAACATCGAGGACGGCAGCGTGCAGCTCGCCGACCACTACCAGCA
GAACACCCCCATCGGCGACGGCCCCGTGCTGCTGCCCGACAACCACTACCTGAGCACCCAGTCCGCCCTG
AGCAAAGACCCCAACGAGAAGCGCGATCACATGGTCCTGCTGGAGTTCGTGACCGCCGCCGGGATCACTC
TCGGCATGGACGAGCTGTACAAGTAATGACTCTAGA
