>Addgene plasmid #250889 | pK1_PHT_R4_EGFP | depositor partial sequence | sequence record 495060 | PHT promoter
CTCGAGACCTGTAGGATCGTACAGGTTTACGTCCCTATCAGTGATAGAGTATAGTCGAATAAATCCCTAT
CAGTGATAGAGAGAATTC
